>Addgene plasmid #70931 | pFOSGE_COF2H10 | depositor partial sequence | sequence record 126873 | insert
ATGGGCAAGAAGACGAAAGTTGGAAAGACGCGCAAGGATAAGTTCTACCAGTTGGCCAAGGAGACGGGCC
TGCGATCGCGTGCCGCCTTCAAATTGATCCAGCTGAATCGCAAATTCGGTTTCCTCCAACAATCGCAAGT
ATGTTTGGATTTGTGCGCAGCTCCCGGTGGCTGGATGCAGGTGGCCAAGCAGAATATGCCGGTGTCCAGC
ATTGTGATCGGCGTGGATCTCTTTCCCATCCGTCCCATTGCCGGCTGCATTGGTCTCGTCGAGGACATCA
CCACCGAGAAGTGCCGCCAATCGCTGACCAAGGAGCTGCAATCGTGGAAGGCCGATGTTGTGCTCCACGA
CGGTGCTCCCAATGTGGGTAGGAACTGGCTGTACGATGCCTATCAGCAGATCTGTCTCACCCTCAACGCG
CTCAAGTTGAGCACACAGTTTCTGCGCAACGGCGGCTGGTTTGTGACGAAGGTTTTCCGCTCCAAGGATT
ACAATGCCCTGCTCTGGGTGCTCAAGCAGCTGTTCAAGAAGGTGCACGCCACCAAGCCGAGTGCGTCGCG
TAAGGAATCCGCCGAGATATTCGTCGTCTGTCAGGGCTACCTGGCGCCCGATCACATTGATCCCCGTCTC
CTGGACTCGAAGTATGTGTTCGAGGAGCTGGATCTCGATGCCAAAAAGAAGAGCAGCCTGCTGCATCCCG
AAAAGCAAAAGCGCATCAAGGCCGAGGGCTATACGGCCCAGGATATTGCGCTGCGCAACGATCTGGCTGC
CACAGAGTTCCTGAAGGCTGAAAATGCACTGGCTGCGCTGCAGGGCATCGGTTCGATTCGCATCGATGAT
CAGCGCATTGCCAATCACAAGAAGACCACGCCAGAGATTCTCGAGTGCTGCAAGGATCTGAAGGTATTGG
GCCGCAAGGATATCAAGGGTCTCGTGCAATGGTGGAAGGATGTTAGGGAGTTGTTCGTTGAAAAGGAAAC
CCCACTGGTCGTCGGCAATGCCGCAGATGAGAAGCCCAAGCCATTGACGCAAGCGGAAATCGAGGACATG
GAAGATGCCGAGCTGCAAACGCAAATTGAGACAATTGTCGAAGAGGAGAAGAAGGACTTGAAGCGTAAGC
GTAAGAAGACGCTCAAGACCAAGGCGAAATTGCACGAGAAGATGAACCTTAATATGGTGATCAAGGGAGA
CGATGGTCCGGTCGAGGAAATGGAGCACGAAATCTTTGACCTCAAGAATATTCGCACCTCTGCCGAGCTT
GACGAGCTGCTAGACGTGCAACCCGATTTTGCTGTCGATGAATCGCAGCCCGAGGAAACAAAGCTGCCAA
AATACAAGTATTTCGACAAGGATGAGGGCAACATCAACGATGATCTAAACTATGACGATGACAATGATGA
GGAGCAAAGCGAGGCCTCCGACGACGAGGATCAAATCAATGATAAGCAGGGCCTGGGCCTCAGTGACGAC
GACAATGATGAGGGCAATGCAAAGGGCAAAAACAAGAGAAAGAAACGCTCCGAGAATCCGCTGATTAAAT
CCAATGATTTCCGTGACAAAAACACCAAGCGAGAGCAACGCGTACAGCTGTGGTACGAGAAGGATGTACT
ACAGAATATCCAGTCGGATGACGACGAGGAAACCTACGATCTGAACAATCTGGCCAAGGAATTCAAGGCC
AAGGGTGTCGCCGTTCTGGGTGAGAGCACCCTAACGCCGGACGCCAACGAGGAGGTTGTCCAGGGTAAGA
AGGCCAAACGTCGTGCACGCCATGAGACCGCAACTAAAGACAGCAGCTCAGAGTCATCCGAATCCGAGGA
TGACGCTAACGAGGATAGCGACGGCGAACAGCCAGCTGCAGGTACAAATGCCAAGAAGGTTCGCCTGTCC
GAAAACGAAATGGCTTTGGGCGCACTGCTGACACGCAGCAAGAAGACACGCCGTGACTTGATCGACGCAG
CCTGGAATCGCTACGCTTTCAACGATGAGAACGTTCCCGTTTGGTTCAAGCTCGATGAGGACGAGCATAT
GACCAAGCCAACACCGGTGCCGAAGGAGCTGACCGCCGAGTACCAGCGCAAGTTGCAGGAGGTGAACGTG
CGTCCGATCAAGAAGGTCATGGAGGCCAAGGCGCGCAAGCATCGTCGTGCCACGAAACGCTTGGCCAAGG
CTAAGAAGATGGCCGAAAAGATTATGGAGAACAGCGATGCCACCAACCACGAGAAGTCCAAGCAACTGAA
GAAGGTGTACAAGAAGGCTCAGGAGAAGAAGAAGGAGGTCACATATGTGGTGGCCAAGAAGCAGACAGCA
GCTCGACGCGCACGTCGTCCAGCTGGCGTCAAGGGTCGCTATAAGGTCGTCGATCCGCGCGAGAAGAAGG
ACAAGCGGTCAATGGATGCAAAGAAGAGGCGCGAAAAGGGTTCGAAGGGTCGCAAGGGGAAGGGGCGTAA
A
