>Addgene plasmid #70931 | pFOSGE_COF2H10 | addgene partial sequence | sequence record 130308 | M13-Rev 5'-CAGGAAACAGCTATGACC-3'
ATAATGATTTTATTTTGACTGATAGTGACCTGTTCGTTGCAACAAATTGATAAGCAATGCTTTCTTATAA
TGCCAACTTTGTACAAGAAAGCTGGGTCTTTACGCCCCTTCCCCTTGCGACCCTTCGAACCCTTTTCGCG
CCTCTTCTTTGCATCCATTGACCGCTTGTCCTTCTTCTCGCGCGGATCGACGACCTTATAGCGACCCTTG
ACGCCAGCTGGACGACGTGCGCGTCGAGCTGCTGTCTGCTTCTTGGCCACCACATATGTGACCTCCTTCT
TCTTCTCCTGAGCCTTCTTGTACACCTTCTTCAGTTGCTTGGACTTCTCGTGGTTGGTGGCATCGCTGTT
CTCCATAATCTTTTCGGCCATCTTCTTAGCCTTGGCCAAGCGTTTCGTGGCACGACGATGCTTGCGCGCC
TTGGCCTCCATGACCTTCTTGATCGGACGCACGTTCACCTCCTGCAACTTGCGCTGGTACTCGGCGGTCA
GCTCCTTCGGCACCGGTGTTGGCTTGGTCATATGCTCGTCCTCATCGAGCTTGAACCAAACGGGAACGTT
CTCATCGTTGAAAGCGTAGCGATTCCAGGCTGCGTCGATCAAGTCACGGCGTGTCTTCTTGCTGCGTGTC
AGCAGTGCGCCCAAAGCCATTTCGTTTTCGGACAGGCGAACCTTCTTGGCATTTGTACCTGCAGCTGGCT
GTTCGCCGTCGCTATCCTCGTTAGCGTCATCCTCGGATTCGGATGACTCTGAGCTGCTGTCTTTAGTTGC
GGTCTCATGG
