[The description below was written by a language model from this plasmid's Addgene catalogue record.]
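Description:
pFOSGE_COF2H10 is a Gateway entry clone built on the Invitrogen pDONR221 donor backbone and maintained as a high-copy plasmid in E. coli under kanamycin selection. It is a cloning intermediate rather than an expression vector. The record lists no promoter, tag or reporter, and entry clones of this type normally carry the insert without any eukaryotic regulatory elements of their own.

The insert is CG8939 from Drosophila melanogaster, also known as dSpb1, recorded with a specific FlyBase transcript annotation and an insert size of about 2.45 kb. It was introduced by Gateway cloning. In the standard pDONR221 workflow, a BP recombination reaction replaces the donor vector's counter-selection cassette with an attB-flanked PCR product, leaving the insert flanked by attL sites. No feature table is provided, so these sites, the exact insert boundaries and the presence or absence of a stop codon cannot be confirmed from the record. The M13 forward and reverse primer sites flanking the cassette are listed for sequence verification of the insert.

The main use of such a clone is as a shuttle. An LR recombination reaction can transfer the CG8939 sequence in a defined orientation and reading frame into any compatible Gateway destination vector, which then supplies the promoter, fusion tags or DNA-binding domains needed for a given experiment. The plasmid name and the associated publication on the context-dependent functions of transcriptional regulators suggest that it belongs to a larger collection of fly transcription factor and cofactor clones. However, the record itself states the purpose only as a Gateway entry clone.
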