Addgene plasmid #70931: pFOSGE_COF2H10
Purpose: Gateway entry clone
Depositing lab: Alexander Stark. Depositing organization: Research Institute of Molecular Pathology (IMP). Publication: Transcriptional regulators form diverse groups with context-dependent regulatory functions. Stampfel G, Kazmar T, Frank O, Wienerroither S, Reiter F, Stark A. Nature. 2015 Nov 9. doi: 10.1038/nature15545. PubMed 26550828.
Backbone
  Vector backbone: pDONR221
  Backbone manufacturer: Invitrogen
  Backbone size w/o insert (bp): 4762
  Vector type: Gateway entry vector
Growth in bacteria
  Bacterial resistance: Kanamycin, 50 μg/mL
  Growth temperature: 37°C
  Growth strain: DH5alpha
  Copy number: High Copy
Gene/Insert
  Gene/Insert name: CG8939 (alt names: FBgn0030720; CG8939, FBtr0074138)
  Species: D. melanogaster (fly)
  Insert size (bp): 2451
  Entrez Gene: CG8939 (a.k.a. Dmel_CG8939, Dmel\CG8939, dSpb1)
  Cloning method: Gateway Cloning
  Sequencing primers: 5′ M13-F20; 3′ M13R
Terms and licenses: Academic/Nonprofit Terms; Industry Terms: Not Available to Industry
How to cite: pFOSGE_COF2H10 was a gift from Alexander Stark (Addgene plasmid # 70931 ; http://n2t.net/addgene:70931 ; RRID:Addgene_70931)
